Addgene plasmid #215319: CDKN1A (p21) targeting gRNA
Purpose: Expresses gRNA targeting CDKN1A (p21) and pSpCas9(BB)-2A-GFP in mammalian cells from the px458 vector.
Depositing lab: Michele Pagano. Publication: CDK-independent role of D-type cyclins in regulating DNA mismatch repair. Rona G, Miwatani-Minter B, Zhang Q, Goldberg HV, Kerzhnerman MA, Howard JB, Simoneschi D, Lane E, Hobbs JW, Sassani E, Wang AA, Keegan S, Laverty DJ, Piett CG, Pongor LS, Xu ML, Andrade J, Thomas A, Sicinski P, Askenazi M, Ueberheide B, Fenyo D, Nagel ZD, Pagano M. Mol Cell. 2024 Feb 29:S1097-2765(24)00129-1. doi: 10.1016/j.molcel.2024.02.010. PubMed 38458201.
Backbone
  Vector backbone: px458 (Plasmid #48138)
  Modifications to backbone: Targeting CDKN1A (p21).
  Vector type: Mammalian Expression, CRISPR
  Selectable markers: GFP
Growth in bacteria
  Bacterial resistance: Ampicillin, 100 μg/mL
  Growth temperature: 37°C
  Growth strain: NEB Stable
  Copy number: Unknown
Gene/Insert
  Gene/Insert name: hSpCas9 (alt names: SpCas9-2A-GFP; Cas9)
  gRNA/shRNA sequence: GATGTCCGTCAGAACCCATG
  Species: Synthetic
  Promoter: Cbh
  Tag / fusion protein: 3XFLAG (N terminal on insert); GFP (C terminal on insert)
  Cloning method: Unknown
  Sequencing primers: 5′ hU6-F
Terms and licenses: Academic/Nonprofit Terms; Industry Terms: Not Available to Industry
How to cite: CDKN1A (p21) targeting gRNA was a gift from Michele Pagano (Addgene plasmid # 215319 ; http://n2t.net/addgene:215319 ; RRID:Addgene_215319)
