[The description below was written by a language model from this plasmid's Addgene catalogue record and pLannotate feature annotations shown in this document.]
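Description:
CDKN1A (p21) targeting gRNA is an all-in-one mammalian CRISPR/Cas9 expression plasmid of about 9.3 kb, built on the px458 backbone (pSpCas9(BB)-2A-GFP). It is designed for transient delivery into mammalian cells to disrupt the human CDKN1A gene, which encodes the cyclin-dependent kinase inhibitor p21, a mediator of p53-dependent G1 arrest. In bacteria it is maintained through a high-copy ColE1/pUC-type origin and selected with ampicillin via the β-lactamase gene. An f1 phage origin is also present, as is a single AAV2 inverted terminal repeat inherited from the parental vector; with only one ITR annotated, the plasmid is not set up as an AAV packaging construct.

The plasmid carries two expression units. A human U6 RNA polymerase III promoter drives a single guide RNA composed of a 20-nt spacer matching CDKN1A (annotated as a p21 fragment) fused to the Streptococcus pyogenes gRNA scaffold; a second, partial scaffold fragment lies just downstream. The Cbh promoter, annotated here as a CMV enhancer, chicken β-actin promoter and hybrid intron, drives human codon-optimised SpCas9. According to the record, Cas9 carries an N-terminal 3×FLAG tag, and the annotation shows a nucleoplasmin nuclear localisation signal at its C terminus. EGFP follows through a 2A self-cleaving peptide, and the transcript ends at a bovine growth hormone polyadenylation signal. Because Cas9 and GFP come from one transcript, fluorescence marks transfected cells and allows them to be identified or sorted; there is no drug selection marker for mammalian cells. The construct is suited to generating p21 knockout cells, and it was deposited in connection with work on D-type cyclins and DNA mismatch repair.
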