Features (pLannotate 1.2.2; 20 found; start..end, strand, type, name):
      1..241     +  promoter       U6 promoter: RNA polymerase III promoter for human U6 snRNA
    250..269     +  CDS            p21 (fragment): human cyclin-dependent kinase inhibitor 1A; Homo sapiens CDKN1A; mediates p53-dependent arrest in the G1 phase of the cell cycle
    270..345     +  misc_RNA       gRNA scaffold: guide RNA scaffold for the Streptococcus pyogenes CRISPR/Cas9 system
    352..395     +  misc_RNA       gRNA scaffold (fragment): guide RNA scaffold for the Streptococcus pyogenes CRISPR/Cas9 system
    442..727     +  enhancer       CMV enhancer: human cytomegalovirus immediate early enhancer; contains an 18-bp deletion relative to the standard CMV enhancer
    729..1006    +  promoter       chicken β-actin promoter: No description available
   1007..1234    +  intron         hybrid intron: hybrid between chicken β-actin (CBA) and minute virus of mice (MMV) introns (Gray et al., 2011)
   1372..2973    +  CDS            Cas9(N): N-terminal portion of Streptococcus pyogenes Cas9 (Zetsche et al., 2015)
   2974..5472    +  CDS            Cas9(C): C-terminal portion of Streptococcus pyogenes Cas9 (Zetsche et al., 2015)
   5473..5520    +  CDS            nucleoplasmin NLS: bipartite nuclear localization signal from nucleoplasmin
   5590..6303    +  CDS            EGFP: EGFP is a basic (constitutively fluorescent) green fluorescent protein published in 1996, derived from Aequorea victoria. It is reported to be a rapidly-maturing weak dimer with moderate acid sensitivity.
   6337..6448    +  polyA_signal   bGH poly(A) signal: bovine growth hormone polyadenylation signal
   6553..6693    +  repeat_region  AAV2 ITR: inverted terminal repeat of adeno-associated virus serotype 2 inverted
   6698..6749    -  misc_feature   bom (fragment): basis of mobility region from pBR322
   6768..7223    +  rep_origin     f1 ori (sequence partly withheld): f1 bacteriophage origin of replication; arrow indicates direction of (+) strand synthesis
   7224..7273    -  misc_feature   bom (fragment): basis of mobility region from pBR322
   7375..7410    -  CDS            rop (fragment): Rop protein, which maintains plasmids at low copy number; rop
   7505..7609    +  promoter       AmpR promoter: bla
   7610..8470    +  CDS            AmpR: β-lactamase; bla; confers resistance to ampicillin, carbenicillin, and related antibiotics
   8641..9229    +  rep_origin     ori: high-copy-number ColE1/pMB1/pBR322/pUC origin of replication
>Addgene plasmid #215319 | CDKN1A (p21) targeting gRNA | addgene full sequence | sequence record 429222 | Addgene NGS Result
GAGGGCCTATTTCCCATGATTCCTTCATATTTGCATATACGATACAAGGCTGTTAGAGAGATAATTGGAA
TTAATTTGACTGTAAACACAAAGATATTAGTACAAAATACGTGACGTAGAAAGTAATAATTTCTTGGGTA
GTTTGCAGTTTTAAAATTATGTTTTAAAATGGACTATCATATGCTTACCGTAACTTGAAAGTATTTCGAT
TTCTTGGCTTTATATATCTTGTGGAAAGGACGAAACACCGATGTCCGTCAGAACCCATGGTTTTAGAGCT
AGAAATAGCAAGTTAAAATAAGGCTAGTCCGTTATCAACTTGAAAAAGTGGCACCGAGTCGGTGCTTTTT
TGTTTTAGAGCTAGAAATAGCAAGTTAAAATAAGGCTAGTCCGTTTTTAGCGCGTGCGCCAATTCTGCAG
ACAAATGGCTCTAGAGGTACCCGTTACATAACTTACGGTAAATGGCCCGCCTGGCTGACCGCCCAACGAC
CCCCGCCCATTGACGTCAATAGTAACGCCAATAGGGACTTTCCATTGACGTCAATGGGTGGAGTATTTAC
GGTAAACTGCCCACTTGGCAGTACATCAAGTGTATCATATGCCAAGTACGCCCCCTATTGACGTCAATGA
CGGTAAATGGCCCGCCTGGCATTGTGCCCAGTACATGACCTTATGGGACTTTCCTACTTGGCAGTACATC
TACGTATTAGTCATCGCTATTACCATGGTCGAGGTGAGCCCCACGTTCTGCTTCACTCTCCCCATCTCCC
CCCCCTCCCCACCCCCAATTTTGTATTTATTTATTTTTTAATTATTTTGTGCAGCGATGGGGGCGGGGGG
GGGGGGGGGGCGCGCGCCAGGCGGGGCGGGGCGGGGCGAGGGGCGGGGCGGGGCGAGGCGGAGAGGTGCG
GCGGCAGCCAATCAGAGCGGCGCGCTCCGAAAGTTTCCTTTTATGGCGAGGCGGCGGCGGCGGCGGCCCT
ATAAAAAGCGAAGCGCGCGGCGGGCGGGAGTCGCTGCGCGCTGCCTTCGCCCCGTGCCCCGCTCCGCCGC
CGCCTCGCGCCGCCCGCCCCGGCTCTGACTGACCGCGTTACTCCCACAGGTGAGCGGGCGGGACGGCCCT
TCTCCTCCGGGCTGTAATTAGCTGAGCAAGAGGTAAGGGTTTAAGGGATGGTTGGTTGGTGGGGTATTAA
TGTTTAATTACCTGGAGCACCTGCCTGAAATCACTTTTTTTCAGGTTGGACCGGTGCCACCATGGACTAT
AAGGACCACGACGGAGACTACAAGGATCATGATATTGATTACAAAGACGATGACGATAAGATGGCCCCAA
AGAAGAAGCGGAAGGTCGGTATCCACGGAGTCCCAGCAGCCGACAAGAAGTACAGCATCGGCCTGGACAT
CGGCACCAACTCTGTGGGCTGGGCCGTGATCACCGACGAGTACAAGGTGCCCAGCAAGAAATTCAAGGTG
CTGGGCAACACCGACCGGCACAGCATCAAGAAGAACCTGATCGGAGCCCTGCTGTTCGACAGCGGCGAAA
CAGCCGAGGCCACCCGGCTGAAGAGAACCGCCAGAAGAAGATACACCAGACGGAAGAACCGGATCTGCTA
TCTGCAAGAGATCTTCAGCAACGAGATGGCCAAGGTGGACGACAGCTTCTTCCACAGACTGGAAGAGTCC
TTCCTGGTGGAAGAGGATAAGAAGCACGAGCGGCACCCCATCTTCGGCAACATCGTGGACGAGGTGGCCT
ACCACGAGAAGTACCCCACCATCTACCACCTGAGAAAGAAACTGGTGGACAGCACCGACAAGGCCGACCT
GCGGCTGATCTATCTGGCCCTGGCCCACATGATCAAGTTCCGGGGCCACTTCCTGATCGAGGGCGACCTG
AACCCCGACAACAGCGACGTGGACAAGCTGTTCATCCAGCTGGTGCAGACCTACAACCAGCTGTTCGAGG
AAAACCCCATCAACGCCAGCGGCGTGGACGCCAAGGCCATCCTGTCTGCCAGACTGAGCAAGAGCAGACG
GCTGGAAAATCTGATCGCCCAGCTGCCCGGCGAGAAGAAGAATGGCCTGTTCGGAAACCTGATTGCCCTG
AGCCTGGGCCTGACCCCCAACTTCAAGAGCAACTTCGACCTGGCCGAGGATGCCAAACTGCAGCTGAGCA
AGGACACCTACGACGACGACCTGGACAACCTGCTGGCCCAGATCGGCGACCAGTACGCCGACCTGTTTCT
GGCCGCCAAGAACCTGTCCGACGCCATCCTGCTGAGCGACATCCTGAGAGTGAACACCGAGATCACCAAG
GCCCCCCTGAGCGCCTCTATGATCAAGAGATACGACGAGCACCACCAGGACCTGACCCTGCTGAAAGCTC
TCGTGCGGCAGCAGCTGCCTGAGAAGTACAAAGAGATTTTCTTCGACCAGAGCAAGAACGGCTACGCCGG
CTACATTGACGGCGGAGCCAGCCAGGAAGAGTTCTACAAGTTCATCAAGCCCATCCTGGAAAAGATGGAC
GGCACCGAGGAACTGCTCGTGAAGCTGAACAGAGAGGACCTGCTGCGGAAGCAGCGGACCTTCGACAACG
GCAGCATCCCCCACCAGATCCACCTGGGAGAGCTGCACGCCATTCTGCGGCGGCAGGAAGATTTTTACCC
ATTCCTGAAGGACAACCGGGAAAAGATCGAGAAGATCCTGACCTTCCGCATCCCCTACTACGTGGGCCCT
CTGGCCAGGGGAAACAGCAGATTCGCCTGGATGACCAGAAAGAGCGAGGAAACCATCACCCCCTGGAACT
TCGAGGAAGTGGTGGACAAGGGCGCTTCCGCCCAGAGCTTCATCGAGCGGATGACCAACTTCGATAAGAA
CCTGCCCAACGAGAAGGTGCTGCCCAAGCACAGCCTGCTGTACGAGTACTTCACCGTGTATAACGAGCTG
ACCAAAGTGAAATACGTGACCGAGGGAATGAGAAAGCCCGCCTTCCTGAGCGGCGAGCAGAAAAAGGCCA
TCGTGGACCTGCTGTTCAAGACCAACCGGAAAGTGACCGTGAAGCAGCTGAAAGAGGACTACTTCAAGAA
AATCGAGTGCTTCGACTCCGTGGAAATCTCCGGCGTGGAAGATCGGTTCAACGCCTCCCTGGGCACATAC
CACGATCTGCTGAAAATTATCAAGGACAAGGACTTCCTGGACAATGAGGAAAACGAGGACATTCTGGAAG
ATATCGTGCTGACCCTGACACTGTTTGAGGACAGAGAGATGATCGAGGAACGGCTGAAAACCTATGCCCA
CCTGTTCGACGACAAAGTGATGAAGCAGCTGAAGCGGCGGAGATACACCGGCTGGGGCAGGCTGAGCCGG
AAGCTGATCAACGGCATCCGGGACAAGCAGTCCGGCAAGACAATCCTGGATTTCCTGAAGTCCGACGGCT
TCGCCAACAGAAACTTCATGCAGCTGATCCACGACGACAGCCTGACCTTTAAAGAGGACATCCAGAAAGC
CCAGGTGTCCGGCCAGGGCGATAGCCTGCACGAGCACATTGCCAATCTGGCCGGCAGCCCCGCCATTAAG
AAGGGCATCCTGCAGACAGTGAAGGTGGTGGACGAGCTCGTGAAAGTGATGGGCCGGCACAAGCCCGAGA
ACATCGTGATCGAAATGGCCAGAGAGAACCAGACCACCCAGAAGGGACAGAAGAACAGCCGCGAGAGAAT
GAAGCGGATCGAAGAGGGCATCAAAGAGCTGGGCAGCCAGATCCTGAAAGAACACCCCGTGGAAAACACC
CAGCTGCAGAACGAGAAGCTGTACCTGTACTACCTGCAGAATGGGCGGGATATGTACGTGGACCAGGAAC
TGGACATCAACCGGCTGTCCGACTACGATGTGGACCATATCGTGCCTCAGAGCTTTCTGAAGGACGACTC
CATCGACAACAAGGTGCTGACCAGAAGCGACAAGAACCGGGGCAAGAGCGACAACGTGCCCTCCGAAGAG
GTCGTGAAGAAGATGAAGAACTACTGGCGGCAGCTGCTGAACGCCAAGCTGATTACCCAGAGAAAGTTCG
ACAATCTGACCAAGGCCGAGAGAGGCGGCCTGAGCGAACTGGATAAGGCCGGCTTCATCAAGAGACAGCT
GGTGGAAACCCGGCAGATCACAAAGCACGTGGCACAGATCCTGGACTCCCGGATGAACACTAAGTACGAC
GAGAATGACAAGCTGATCCGGGAAGTGAAAGTGATCACCCTGAAGTCCAAGCTGGTGTCCGATTTCCGGA
AGGATTTCCAGTTTTACAAAGTGCGCGAGATCAACAACTACCACCACGCCCACGACGCCTACCTGAACGC
CGTCGTGGGAACCGCCCTGATCAAAAAGTACCCTAAGCTGGAAAGCGAGTTCGTGTACGGCGACTACAAG
GTGTACGACGTGCGGAAGATGATCGCCAAGAGCGAGCAGGAAATCGGCAAGGCTACCGCCAAGTACTTCT
TCTACAGCAACATCATGAACTTTTTCAAGACCGAGATTACCCTGGCCAACGGCGAGATCCGGAAGCGGCC
TCTGATCGAGACAAACGGCGAAACCGGGGAGATCGTGTGGGATAAGGGCCGGGATTTTGCCACCGTGCGG
AAAGTGCTGAGCATGCCCCAAGTGAATATCGTGAAAAAGACCGAGGTGCAGACAGGCGGCTTCAGCAAAG
AGTCTATCCTGCCCAAGAGGAACAGCGATAAGCTGATCGCCAGAAAGAAGGACTGGGACCCTAAGAAGTA
CGGCGGCTTCGACAGCCCCACCGTGGCCTATTCTGTGCTGGTGGTGGCCAAAGTGGAAAAGGGCAAGTCC
AAGAAACTGAAGAGTGTGAAAGAGCTGCTGGGGATCACCATCATGGAAAGAAGCAGCTTCGAGAAGAATC
CCATCGACTTTCTGGAAGCCAAGGGCTACAAAGAAGTGAAAAAGGACCTGATCATCAAGCTGCCTAAGTA
CTCCCTGTTCGAGCTGGAAAACGGCCGGAAGAGAATGCTGGCCTCTGCCGGCGAACTGCAGAAGGGAAAC
GAACTGGCCCTGCCCTCCAAATATGTGAACTTCCTGTACCTGGCCAGCCACTATGAGAAGCTGAAGGGCT
CCCCCGAGGATAATGAGCAGAAACAGCTGTTTGTGGAACAGCACAAGCACTACCTGGACGAGATCATCGA
GCAGATCAGCGAGTTCTCCAAGAGAGTGATCCTGGCCGACGCTAATCTGGACAAAGTGCTGTCCGCCTAC
AACAAGCACCGGGATAAGCCCATCAGAGAGCAGGCCGAGAATATCATCCACCTGTTTACCCTGACCAATC
TGGGAGCCCCTGCCGCCTTCAAGTACTTTGACACCACCATCGACCGGAAGAGGTACACCAGCACCAAAGA
GGTGCTGGACGCCACCCTGATCCACCAGAGCATCACCGGCCTGTACGAGACACGGATCGACCTGTCTCAG
CTGGGAGGCGACAAAAGGCCGGCGGCCACGAAAAAGGCCGGCCAGGCAAAAAAGAAAAAGGAATTCGGCA
GTGGAGAGGGCAGAGGAAGTCTGCTAACATGCGGTGACGTCGAGGAGAATCCTGGCCCAGTGAGCAAGGG
CGAGGAGCTGTTCACCGGGGTGGTGCCCATCCTGGTCGAGCTGGACGGCGACGTAAACGGCCACAAGTTC
AGCGTGTCCGGCGAGGGCGAGGGCGATGCCACCTACGGCAAGCTGACCCTGAAGTTCATCTGCACCACCG
GCAAGCTGCCCGTGCCCTGGCCCACCCTCGTGACCACCCTGACCTACGGCGTGCAGTGCTTCAGCCGCTA
CCCCGACCACATGAAGCAGCACGACTTCTTCAAGTCCGCCATGCCCGAAGGCTACGTCCAGGAGCGCACC
ATCTTCTTCAAGGACGACGGCAACTACAAGACCCGCGCCGAGGTGAAGTTCGAGGGCGACACCCTGGTGA
ACCGCATCGAGCTGAAGGGCATCGACTTCAAGGAGGACGGCAACATCCTGGGGCACAAGCTGGAGTACAA
CTACAACAGCCACAACGTCTATATCATGGCCGACAAGCAGAAGAACGGCATCAAGGTGAACTTCAAGATC
CGCCACAACATCGAGGACGGCAGCGTGCAGCTCGCCGACCACTACCAGCAGAACACCCCCATCGGCGACG
GCCCCGTGCTGCTGCCCGACAACCACTACCTGAGCACCCAGTCCGCCCTGAGCAAAGACCCCAACGAGAA
GCGCGATCACATGGTCCTGCTGGAGTTCGTGACCGCCGCCGGGATCACTCTCGGCATGGACGAGCTGTAC
AAGGAATTCTAACTAGAGCTCGCTGATCAGCCTCGACTGTGCCTTCTAGTTGCCAGCCATCTGTTGTTTG
CCCCTCCCCCGTGCCTTCCTTGACCCTGGAAGGTGCCACTCCCACTGTCCTTTCCTAATAAAATGAGGAA
ATTGCATCGCATTGTCTGAGTAGGTGTCATTCTATTCTGGGGGGTGGGGTGGGGCAGGACAGCAAGGGGG
AGGATTGGGAAGAGAATAGCAGGCATGCTGGGGAGCGGCCGCAGGAACCCCTAGTGATGGAGTTGGCCAC
TCCCTCTCTGCGCGCTCGCTCGCTCACTGAGGCCGGGCGACCAAAGGTCGCCCGACGCCCGGGCTTTGCC
CGGGCGGCCTCAGTGAGCGAGCGAGCGCGCAGCTGCCTGCAGGGGCGCCTGATGCGGTATTTTCTCCTTA
CGCATCTGTGCGGTATTTCACACCGCATA
[95 nt withheld, positions 6750-6844]
T
[46 nt withheld, positions 6846-6891]
C
[141 nt withheld, positions 6893-7033]
CCTTTGACGTTGGAGTCCACGTTCTTT
[37 nt withheld, positions 7061-7097]
ACTCTATCTCGGGCTATTCTTTTGATTTATAAGGGATTTTGCCGATTTCGGTCTATTGGTTAAAAAATGA
GCTGATTTAACAAAAATTTAACGCGAATTTTAACAAAATATTAACGTTTACAATTTTATGGTGCACTCTC
AGTACAATCTGCTCTGATGCCGCATAGTTAAGCCAGCCCCGACACCCGCCAACACCCGCTGACGCGCCCT
GACGGGCTTGTCTGCTCCCGGCATCCGCTTACAGACAAGCTGTGACCGTCTCCGGGAGCTGCATGTGTCA
GAGGTTTTCACCGTCATCACCGAAACGCGCGAGACGAAAGGGCCTCGTGATACGCCTATTTTTATAGGTT
AATGTCATGATAATAATGGTTTCTTAGACGTCAGGTGGCACTTTTCGGGGAAATGTGCGCGGAACCCCTA
TTTGTTTATTTTTCTAAATACATTCAAATATGTATCCGCTCATGAGACAATAACCCTGATAAATGCTTCA
ATAATATTGAAAAAGGAAGAGTATGAGTATTCAACATTTCCGTGTCGCCCTTATTCCCTTTTTTGCGGCA
TTTTGCCTTCCTGTTTTTGCTCACCCAGAAACGCTGGTGAAAGTAAAAGATGCTGAAGATCAGTTGGGTG
CACGAGTGGGTTACATCGAACTGGATCTCAACAGCGGTAAGATCCTTGAGAGTTTTCGCCCCGAAGAACG
TTTTCCAATGATGAGCACTTTTAAAGTTCTGCTATGTGGCGCGGTATTATCCCGTATTGACGCCGGGCAA
GAGCAACTCGGTCGCCGCATACACTATTCTCAGAATGACTTGGTTGAGTACTCACCAGTCACAGAAAAGC
ATCTTACGGATGGCATGACAGTAAGAGAATTATGCAGTGCTGCCATAACCATGAGTGATAACACTGCGGC
CAACTTACTTCTGACAACGATCGGAGGACCGAAGGAGCTAACCGCTTTTTTGCACAACATGGGGGATCAT
GTAACTCGCCTTGATCGTTGGGAACCGGAGCTGAATGAAGCCATACCAAACGACGAGCGTGACACCACGA
TGCCTGTAGCAATGGCAACAACGTTGCGCAAACTATTAACTGGCGAACTACTTACTCTAGCTTCCCGGCA
ACAATTAATAGACTGGATGGAGGCGGATAAAGTTGCAGGACCACTTCTGCGCTCGGCCCTTCCGGCTGGC
TGGTTTATTGCTGATAAATCTGGAGCCGGTGAGCGTGGAAGCCGCGGTATCATTGCAGCACTGGGGCCAG
ATGGTAAGCCCTCCCGTATCGTAGTTATCTACACGACGGGGAGTCAGGCAACTATGGATGAACGAAATAG
ACAGATCGCTGAGATAGGTGCCTCACTGATTAAGCATTGGTAACTGTCAGACCAAGTTTACTCATATATA
CTTTAGATTGATTTAAAACTTCATTTTTAATTTAAAAGGATCTAGGTGAAGATCCTTTTTGATAATCTCA
TGACCAAAATCCCTTAACGTGAGTTTTCGTTCCACTGAGCGTCAGACCCCGTAGAAAAGATCAAAGGATC
TTCTTGAGATCCTTTTTTTCTGCGCGTAATCTGCTGCTTGCAAACAAAAAAACCACCGCTACCAGCGGTG
GTTTGTTTGCCGGATCAAGAGCTACCAACTCTTTTTCCGAAGGTAACTGGCTTCAGCAGAGCGCAGATAC
CAAATACTGTTCTTCTAGTGTAGCCGTAGTTAGGCCACCACTTCAAGAACTCTGTAGCACCGCCTACATA
CCTCGCTCTGCTAATCCTGTTACCAGTGGCTGCTGCCAGTGGCGATAAGTCGTGTCTTACCGGGTTGGAC
TCAAGACGATAGTTACCGGATAAGGCGCAGCGGTCGGGCTGAACGGGGGGTTCGTGCACACAGCCCAGCT
TGGAGCGAACGACCTACACCGAACTGAGATACCTACAGCGTGAGCTATGAGAAAGCGCCACGCTTCCCGA
AGGGAGAAAGGCGGACAGGTATCCGGTAAGCGGCAGGGTCGGAACAGGAGAGCGCACGAGGGAGCTTCCA
GGGGGAAACGCCTGGTATCTTTATAGTCCTGTCGGGTTTCGCCACCTCTGACTTGAGCGTCGATTTTTGT
GATGCTCGTCAGGGGGGCGGAGCCTATGGAAAAACGCCAGCAACGCGGCCTTTTTACGGTTCCTGGCCTT
TTGCTGGCCTTTTGCTCACATGT
